Addgene plasmid #37030: pRK5myc Rac1 wt
Depositing lab: Lawrence Kirschner. Depositing organization: Ohio State University. Publication: Rac1 is required for Prkar1a-mediated Nf2 suppression in Schwann cell tumors. Manchanda PK, Jones GN, Lee AA, Pringle DR, Zhang M, Yu L, La Perle KM, Kirschner LS. Oncogene. 2013 Jul 25;32(30):3491-9. doi: 10.1038/onc.2012.374. Epub 2012 Oct 8. PubMed 23045281.
Backbone
  Vector backbone: pRK5-myc
  Backbone manufacturer: Clontech
  Backbone size w/o insert (bp): 4750
  Total vector size (bp): 5350
  Vector type: Mammalian Expression
Growth in bacteria
  Bacterial resistance: Ampicillin, 100 μg/mL
  Growth temperature: 37°C
  Growth strain: DH5alpha
  Copy number: High Copy
Gene/Insert
  Gene/Insert name: Rac1 (alt name: Isoform 1 of Rac)
  Species: H. sapiens (human)
  Insert size (bp): 600
  Entrez Gene: RAC1 (a.k.a. MIG5, MRD48, Rac-1, TC-25, p21-Rac1)
  Promoter: CMV
  Tag / fusion protein: Myc (N terminal on backbone)
  Cloning method: Restriction Enzyme; 5′ cloning site BamHI (not destroyed); 3′ cloning site EcoRI (not destroyed)
  Sequencing primers: 5′ SP6
Terms and licenses: Academic/Nonprofit Terms; Industry Terms: Not Available to Industry
How to cite: pRK5myc Rac1 wt was a gift from Lawrence Kirschner (Addgene plasmid # 37030 ; http://n2t.net/addgene:37030 ; RRID:Addgene_37030)
