[The description below was written by a language model from this plasmid's Addgene catalogue record.]
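Description:
pRK5myc Rac1 wt is a mammalian expression plasmid built on the pRK5-myc backbone, carrying the wild-type human RAC1 coding sequence (isoform 1 of Rac). The insert is about 600 bp in a backbone of roughly 4.75 kb, giving a total size of about 5.35 kb. It is propagated in E. coli as a high-copy plasmid under ampicillin selection. No mammalian selection marker is recorded, so the construct appears suited mainly to transient transfection. No feature table accompanies the record, so the origin of replication, polyadenylation signal and other backbone elements are not itemised.

Expression is driven by the CMV promoter, a strong constitutive promoter active in most mammalian cell lines. The Rac1 open reading frame was cloned between BamHI and EcoRI sites, both of which remain intact, placing it in frame downstream of a Myc epitope encoded by the backbone. The product is therefore N-terminally Myc-tagged Rac1, which can be told apart from endogenous Rac1 and followed with anti-Myc antibodies in immunoblotting, immunoprecipitation or immunofluorescence. An N-terminal tag leaves free the C-terminal region of the protein, which in Rho-family GTPases carries the lipid modification motif needed for membrane targeting.

Rac1 is a small Rho-family GTPase that regulates actin cytoskeleton dynamics, cell migration and proliferative signalling. The wild-type form is typically used to overexpress Rac1, and it commonly serves as a reference for comparison with activated or dominant-negative mutants. The associated publication concerns the requirement for Rac1 in Prkar1a-mediated suppression of Nf2 in Schwann cell tumours, which indicates its use in studying Rac1 signalling in that context.
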