>Addgene plasmid #37030 | pRK5myc Rac1 wt | addgene partial sequence | sequence record 47317 | SP6 5'-ATTTAGGTGACACTATAG-3'
CCGGTGTCACTCCCAGGTCCAACTGCACCTCGGTTCTATCGATTGAATTGGCCACCATGGAGCAGAAGCT
GATCTCCGAGGAGGACCTGGGATCCCCG
[528 nt withheld, positions 99-626]
TGCCCGCCTCCCGTGAAGAAGAGGAAGAGAAAATGCCTGCTGTTGTAAGAATTCCTGCAGAAGCTTGGCC
GCCATGGCCCAACTTGTTTATTGCAGCTTATAATGGTTACAAATAAAGCAATAGCATCACAAATTTCACA
AATAAAGCATTTTTTTCACTGCATTCTAGTTGTGGTTTGTCCNAACTCATCAATGTATCTTATCATGTCT
GGATCGGGAATTAATTCGGCGCAGCACCATGGCCTGAAATAACCTCTGAAGAGGAACTTGGTTAGGTAC
